>Addgene plasmid #98690 | pLD-puro-Cc-PRDX5K83R-VA | addgene full sequence | sequence record 189646 | Addgene NGS Result
GGGGGCGGTGTTCGCCGAGATCGGCCCGCGCATGGCCGAGTTGAGCGGTTCCCGGCTGGCCGCGCAGCAA
CAGATGGAAGGCCTCCTGGCGCCGCACCGGCCCAAGGAGCCCGCGTGGTTCCTGGCCACCGTCGGCGTCT
CGCCCGACCACCAGGGCAAGGGTCTGGGCAGCGCCGTCGTGCTCCCCGGAGTGGAGGCGGCCGAGCGCGC
CGGGGTGCCCGCCTTCCTGGAGACCTCCGCGCCCCGCAACCTCCCCTTCTACGAGCGGCTCGGCTTCACC
GTCACCGCCGACGTCGAGGTGCCCGAAGGACCGCGCACCTGGTGCATGACCCGCAAGCCCGGTGCCTGAC
GCCCGCCCCACGACCCGCAGCGCCCGACCGAAAGGAGCGCACGACCCCATGCATCGGTACCTTTAAGACC
AATGACTTACAAGGCAGCTGTAGATCTTAGCCACTTTTTAAAAGAAAAGGGGGGACTGGAAGGGCTAATT
CACTCCCAACGAAGACAAGATCTGCTTTTTGCTTGTACTGGGTCTCTCTGGTTAGACCAGATCTGAGCCT
GGGAGCTCTCTGGCTAACTAGGGAACCCACTGCTTAAGCCTCAATAAAGCTTGCCTTGAGTGCTTCAAGT
AGTGTGTGCCCGTCTGTTGTGTGACTCTGGTAACTAGAGATCCCTCAGACCCTTTTAGTCAGTGTGGAAA
ATCTCTAGCAGTAGTAGTTCATGTCATCTTATTATTCAGTATTTATAACTTGCAAAGAAATGAATATCAG
AGAGTGAGAGGAACTTGTTTATTGCAGCTTATAATGGTTACAAATAAAGCAATAGCATCACAAATTTCAC
AAATAAAGCATTTTTTTCACTGCATTCTAGTTGTGGTTTGTCCAAACTCATCAATGTATCTTATCATGTC
TGGCTCTAGCTATCCCGCCCCTAACTCCGCCCATCCCGCCCCTAACTCCGCCCAGTTCCGCCCATTCTCC
GCCCCATGGCTGACTAATTTTTTTTATTTATGCAGAGGCCGAGGCCGCCTCGGCCTCTGAGCTATTCCAG
AAGTAGTGAGGAGGCTTTTTTGGAGGCCTAGGGACGTACCCAATTCGCCCTATAGTGAGTCGTATTACGC
GCGCTCACTGGCCGTCGTTTTACAACGTCGTGACTGGGAAAACCCTGGCGTTACCCAACTTAATCGCCTT
GCAGCACATCCCCCTTTCGCCAGCTGGCGTAATAGCGAAGAGGCCCGCACCGATCGCCCTTCCCAACAGT
TGCGCAGCCTGAATGGCGAATGGG
[124 nt withheld, positions 1285-1408]
C
[91 nt withheld, positions 1410-1500]
A
[49 nt withheld, positions 1502-1550]
CCTTTGACGTTGGAGTCCACGTTCTTT
[37 nt withheld, positions 1578-1614]
ACCCTATCTCGGTCTATTCTTTTGATTTATAAGGGATTTTGCCGATTTCGGCCTATTGGTTAAAAAATGA
GCTGATTTAACAAAAATTTAACGCGAATTTTAACAAAATATTAACGCTTACAATTTAGGTGGCACTTTTC
GGGGAAATGTGCGCGGAACCCCTATTTGTTTATTTTTCTAAATACATTCAAATATGTATCCGCTCATGAG
ACAATAACCCTGATAAATGCTTCAATAATATTGAAAAAGGAAGAGTATGAGTATTCAACATTTCCGTGTC
GCCCTTATTCCCTTTTTTGCGGCATTTTGCCTTCCTGTTTTTGCTCACCCAGAAACGCTGGTGAAAGTAA
AAGATGCTGAAGATCAGTTGGGTGCACGAGTGGGTTACATCGAACTGGATCTCAACAGCGGTAAGATCCT
TGAGAGTTTTCGCCCCGAAGAACGTTTTCCAATGATGAGCACTTTTAAAGTTCTGCTATGTGGCGCGGTA
TTATCCCGTATTGACGCCGGGCAAGAGCAACTCGGTCGCCGCATACACTATTCTCAGAATGACTTGGTTG
AGTACTCACCAGTCACAGAAAAGCATCTTACGGATGGCATGACAGTAAGAGAATTATGCAGTGCTGCCAT
AACCATGAGTGATAACACTGCGGCCAACTTACTTCTGACAACGATCGGAGGACCGAAGGAGCTAACCGCT
TTTTTGCACAACATGGGGGATCATGTAACTCGCCTTGATCGTTGGGAACCGGAGCTGAATGAAGCCATAC
CAAACGACGAGCGTGACACCACGATGCCTGTAGCAATGGCAACAACGTTGCGCAAACTATTAACTGGCGA
ACTACTTACTCTAGCTTCCCGGCAACAATTAATAGACTGGATGGAGGCGGATAAAGTTGCAGGACCACTT
CTGCGCTCGGCCCTTCCGGCTGGCTGGTTTATTGCTGATAAATCTGGAGCCGGTGAGCGTGGGTCTCGCG
GTATCATTGCAGCACTGGGGCCAGATGGTAAGCCCTCCCGTATCGTAGTTATCTACACGACGGGGAGTCA
GGCAACTATGGATGAACGAAATAGACAGATCGCTGAGATAGGTGCCTCACTGATTAAGCATTGGTAACTG
TCAGACCAAGTTTACTCATATATACTTTAGATTGATTTAAAACTTCATTTTTAATTTAAAAGGATCTAGG
TGAAGATCCTTTTTGATAATCTCATGACCAAAATCCCTTAACGTGAGTTTTCGTTCCACTGAGCGTCAGA
CCCCGTAGAAAAGATCAAAGGATCTTCTTGAGATCCTTTTTTTCTGCGCGTAATCTGCTGCTTGCAAACA
AAAAAACCACCGCTACCAGCGGTGGTTTGTTTGCCGGATCAAGAGCTACCAACTCTTTTTCCGAAGGTAA
CTGGCTTCAGCAGAGCGCAGATACCAAATACTGTTCTTCTAGTGTAGCCGTAGTTAGGCCACCACTTCAA
GAACTCTGTAGCACCGCCTACATACCTCGCTCTGCTAATCCTGTTACCAGTGGCTGCTGCCAGTGGCGAT
AAGTCGTGTCTTACCGGGTTGGACTCAAGACGATAGTTACCGGATAAGGCGCAGCGGTCGGGCTGAACGG
GGGGTTCGTGCACACAGCCCAGCTTGGAGCGAACGACCTACACCGAACTGAGATACCTACAGCGTGAGCT
ATGAGAAAGCGCCACGCTTCCCGAAGGGAGAAAGGCGGACAGGTATCCGGTAAGCGGCAGGGTCGGAACA
GGAGAGCGCACGAGGGAGCTTCCAGGGGGAAACGCCTGGTATCTTTATAGTCCTGTCGGGTTTCGCCACC
TCTGACTTGAGCGTCGATTTTTGTGATGCTCGTCAGGGGGGCGGAGCCTATGGAAAAACGCCAGCAACGC
GGCCTTTTTACGGTTCCTGGCCTTTTGCTGGCCTTTTGCTCACATGTTCTTTCCTGCGTTATCCCCTGAT
TCTGTGGATAACCGTATTACCGCCTTTGAGTGAGCTGATACCGCTCGCCGCAGCCGAACGACCGAGCGCA
GCGAGTCAGTGAGCGAGGAAGCGGAAGAGCGCCCAATACGCAAACCGCCTCTCCCCGCGCGTTGGCCGAT
TCATTAATGCAGCTGGCACGACAGGTTTCCCGACTGGAAAGCGGGCAGTGAGCGCAACGCAATTAATGTG
AGTTAGCTCACTCATTAGGCACCCCAGGCTTTACACTTTATGCTTCCGGCTCGTATGTTGTGTGGAATTG
TGAGCGGATAACAATTTCACACAGGAAACAGCTATGACCATGATTACGCCAAGCGCGCAATTAACCCTCA
CTAAAGGGAACAAAAGCTGGAGCTGCAAGCTTAATGTAGTCTTATGCAATACTCTTGTAGTCTTGCAACA
TGGTAACGATGAGTTAGCAACATGCCTTACAAGGAGAGAAAAAGCACCGTGCATGCCGATTGGTGGAAGT
AAGGTGGTACGATCGTGCCTTATTAGGAAGGCAACAGACGGGTCTGACATGGATTGGACGAACCACTGAA
TTGCCGCATTGCAGAGATATTGTATTTAAGTGCCTAGCTCGATACATAAACGGGTCTCTCTGGTTAGACC
AGATCTGAGCCTGGGAGCTCTCTGGCTAACTAGGGAACCCACTGCTTAAGCCTCAATAAAGCTTGCCTTG
AGTGCTTCAAGTAGTGTGTGCCCGTCTGTTGTGTGACTCTGGTAACTAGAGATCCCTCAGACCCTTTTAG
TCAGTGTGGAAAATCTCTAGCAGTGGCGCCCGAACAGGGACTTGAAAGCGAAAGGGAAACCAGAGGAGCT
CTCTCGACGCAGGACTCGGCTTGCTGAAGCGCGCACGGCAAGAGGCGAGGGGCGGCGACTGGTGAGTACG
CCAAAAATTTTGACTAGCGGAGGCTAGAAGGAGAGAGATGGGTGCGAGAGCGTCAGTATTAAGCGGGGGA
GAATTAGATCGCGATGGGAAAAAATTCGGTTAAGGCCAGGGGGAAAGAAAAAATATAAATTAAAACATAT
AGTATGGGCAAGCAGGGAGCTAGAACGATTCGCAGTTAATCCTGGCCTGTTAGAAACATCAGAAGGCTGT
AGACAAATACTGGGACAGCTACAACCATCCCTTCAGACAGGATCAGAAGAACTTAGATCATTATATAATA
CAGTAGCAACCCTCTATTGTGTGCATCAAAGGATAGAGATAAAAGACACCAAGGAAGCTTTAGACAAGAT
AGAGGAAGAGCAAAACAAAAGTAAGACCACCGCACAGCAAGCGGCCGCTGATCTTCAGACCTGGAGGAGG
AGATATGAGGGACAATTGGAGAAGTGAATTATATAAATATAAAGTAGTAAAAATTGAACCATTAGGAGTA
GCACCCACCAAGGCAAAGAGAAGAGTGGTGCAGAGAGAAAAAAGAGCAGTGGGAATAGGAGCTTTGTTCC
TTGGGTTCTTGGGAGCAGCAGGAAGCACTATGGGCGCAGCGTCAATGACGCTGACGGTACAGGCCAGACA
ATTATTGTCTGGTATAGTGCAGCAGCAGAACAATTTGCTGAGGGCTATTGAGGCGCAACAGCATCTGTTG
CAACTCACAGTCTGGGGCATCAAGCAGCTCCAGGCAAGAATCCTGGCTGTGGAAAGATACCTAAAGGATC
AACAGCTCCTGGGGATTTGGGGTTGCTCTGGAAAACTCATTTGCACCACTGCTGTGCCTTGGAATGCTAG
TTGGAGTAATAAATCTCTGGAACAGATTTGGAATCACACGACCTGGATGGAGTGGGACAGAGAAATTAAC
AATTACACAAGCTTAATACACTCCTTAATTGAAGAATCGCAAAACCAGCAAGAAAAGAATGAACAAGAAT
TATTGGAATTAGATAAATGGGCAAGTTTGTGGAATTGGTTTAACATAACAAATTGGCTGTGGTATATAAA
ATTATTCATAATGATAGTAGGAGGCTTGGTAGGTTTAAGAATAGTTTTTGCTGTACTTTCTATAGTGAAT
AGAGTTAGGCAGGGATATTCACCATTATCGTTTCAGACCCACCTCCCAACCCCGAGGGGACCCGACAGGC
CCGAAGGAATAGAAGAAGAAGGTGGAGAGAGAGACAGAGACAGATCCATTCGATTAGTGAACGGATCTCG
ACGGTATCGATCACGAGACTAGCCTCGAGCGGCCGCCCCCTTCACCGAGGGCCTATTTCCCATGATTCCT
TCATATTTGCATATACGATACAAGGCTGTTAGAGAGATAATTGGAATTAATTTGACTGTAAACACAAAGA
TATTAGTACAAAATACGTGACGTAGAAAGTAATAATTTCTTGGGTAGTTTGCAGTTTTAAAATTATGTTT
TAAAATGGACTATCATATGCCAAGTACGCCCCCTATTGACGTCAATGACGGTAAATGGCCCGCCTGGCAT
TATGCCCAGTACATGACCTTATGGGACTTTCCTACTTGGCAGTACATCTACGTATTAGTCATCGCTATTA
CCATGGTGATGCGGTTTTGGCAGTACATCAATGGGCGTGGATAGCGGTTTGACTCACGGGGATTTCCAAG
TCTCCACCCCATTGACGTCAATGGGAGTTTGTTTTGGCACCAAAATCAACGGGACTTTCCAAAATGTCGT
AACAACTCCGCCCCATTGACGCAAATGGGCGGTAGGCGTGTACGGTGGGAGGTCTATATAAGCAGAGCTC
GTTTAGTGAACCGTCAGATCGCCTGGAGACGCCATCCACGCTGTACGCGTACAAGTTTGTACAAAAAAGT
TGGCACCATGGGACTAGCTGGCGTGTGCGCCCTGAGACGCTCAGCGGGCTATATACTCGTCGGTGGGGCC
GGCGGTCAGTCTGCGGCAGCGGCAGCAAGACGGTGCAGTGAAGGAGAGTGGGCGTCTGGCGGGGTCCGCA
GTTTCAGCAGAGCCGCTGCAGCCATGGCCCCAATCAAGGTGGGAGATGCCATCCCAGCAGTGGAGGTGTT
TGAAGGGGAGCCAGGGAACAAGGTGAACCTGGCAGAGCTGTTCAGGGGCAAGAAGGGTGTGCTGTTTGGA
GTTCCTGGGGCCTTCACCCCTGGATGTTCCAAGACACACCTGCCAGGGTTTGTGGAGCAGGCTGAGGCTC
TGAAGGCCAAGGGAGTCCAGGTGGTGGCCTGTCTGAGTGTTAATGATGCCTTTGTGACTGGCGAGTGGGG
CCGAGCCCACAAGGCGGAAGGCAAGGTTCGGCTCCTGGCTGATCCCACTGGGGCCTTTGGGAAGGAGACA
GACTTATTACTAGATGATTCGCTGGTGTCCATCTTTGGGAATCGACGTCTCAAGAGGTTCTCCATGGTGG
TACAGGATGGCATAGTGAAGGCCCTGAATGTGGAACCAGATGGCACAGGCCTCACCTGCAGCCTGGCACC
CAATATCATCTCACAGCTCTTGCCAACTTTCTTGTACAAAGTGGTTGATTCTAGAGCGATCGCCAGAGAG
CTGTTCAACCTGCTGGGCGAGAACCAGCCCCCCGTGGTGATCAAGGCGATCGCCTGGAGCCACCCTCAGT
TCGAGAAGGGAGGAGGAAGCGGCGGAGGCAGCGGAGGAGGAAGCTGGAGCCACCCGCAGTTCGAGAAAGG
CGGAAGCGGCCATCACCATCACCATCACCCTGCAGGAGAAAATCTGTACTTCCAGGGGAGAGGAGGCAGC
GAGAACCTGTACTTTCAGGGGCCTGCAGGAAGAGACTACAAAGACCATGACGGTGATTATAAAGATCATG
ACATCGATTACAAGGATGACGATGACAAGTAGTTCGAATTCTCGACCTCGAGACAAATGGCAGTATTCAT
CCACAATTTTAAAAGAAAAGGGGGGATTGGGGGGTACAGTGCAGGGGAAAGAATAGTAGACATAATAGCA
ACAGACATACAAACTAAAGAATTACAAAAACAAATTACAAAAATTCAAAATTTTCGGGTTTATTACAGGG
ACAGCAGAGATCCACTTTGGCCGCGGCTCGAGGGGGTTGGGGTTGCGCCTTTTCCAAGGCAGCCCTGGGT
TTGCGCAGGGACGCGGCTGCTCTGGGCGTGGTTCCGGGAAACGCAGCGGCGCCGACCCTGGGTCTCGCAC
ATTCTTCACGTCCGTTCGCAGCGTCACCCGGATCTTCGCCGCTACCCTTGTGGGCCCCCCGGCGACGCTT
CCTGCTCCGCCCCTAAGTCGGGAAGGTTCCTTGCGGTTCGCGGCGTGCCGGACGTGACAAACGGAAGCCG
CACGTCTCACTAGTACCCTCGCAGACGGACAGCGCCAGGGAGCAATGGCAGCGCGCCGACCGCGATGGGC
TGTGGCCAATAGCGGCTGCTCAGCAGGGCGCGCCGAGAGCAGCGGCCGGGAAGGGGCGGTGCGGGAGGCG
GGGTGTGGGGCGGTAGTGTGGGCCCTGTTCCTGCCCGCGCGGTGTTCCGCATTCTGCAAGCCTCCGGAGC
GCACGTCGGCAGTCGGCTCCCTCGTTGACCGAATCACCGACCTCTCTCCCCAGGGGGATCCACCGGAGCT
TACCATGACCGAGTACAAGCCCACGGTGCGCCTCGCCACCCGCGACGACGTCCCCAGGGCCGTACGCACC
CTCGCCGCCGCGTTCGCCGACTACCCCGCCACGCGCCACACCGTCGATCCGGACCGCCACATCGAGCGGG
TCACCGAGCTGCAAGAACTCTTCCTCACGCGCGTCGGGCTCGACATCGGCAAGGTGTGGGTCGCGGACGA
CGGCGCCGCGGTGGCGGTCTGGACCACGCCGGAGAGCGTCGAAGC
Features (pLannotate 1.2.2; 33 found; start..end, strand, type, name):
    392..475     +  CDS            nef (fragment): NEF_HV1Z2 - Experimental evidence at protein level: Swiss-Prot protein existence level 1. Extracellular Nef protein targets CD4(+) T-lymphocytes for apoptosis by interacting with CXCR4 surface receptors. From Human immunodeficiency virus type 1 group M subtype D (isolate Z2/CDC-Z34) (HIV-1).
    477..710     +  LTR            3' LTR (ΔU3): self-inactivating 3' long terminal repeat (LTR) from HIV-1
    782..903     +  polyA_signal   SV40 poly(A) signal: SV40 polyadenylation signal
    943..1078    +  rep_origin     SV40 ori: SV40 origin of replication
   1099..1117    -  promoter       T7 promoter: promoter for bacteriophage T7 RNA polymerase
   1125..1280    +  CDS            lacZα (fragment): LacZα fragment of β-galactosidase; lacZ fragment
   1285..1713    +  rep_origin     f1 ori (sequence partly withheld): f1 bacteriophage origin of replication; arrow indicates direction of (+) strand synthesis
   1766..1870    +  promoter       AmpR promoter: bla
   1871..2731    +  CDS            AmpR: β-lactamase; bla; confers resistance to ampicillin, carbenicillin, and related antibiotics
   2902..3490    +  rep_origin     ori: high-copy-number ColE1/pMB1/pBR322/pUC origin of replication
   3673..3765    +  CDS            lacI (fragment): lac repressor; lacI; The lac repressor binds to the lac operator to inhibit transcription in E. coli. This inhibition can be relieved by adding lactose or isopropyl-β-D-thiogalactopyranoside (IPTG).
   3778..3799    +  protein_bind   CAP binding site: CAP binding activates transcription in the presence of cAMP. E. coli catabolite activator protein
   3814..3844    +  promoter       lac promoter: promoter for the E. coli lac operon
   3852..3868    +  protein_bind   lac operator: The lac repressor binds to the lac operator to inhibit transcription in E. coli. This inhibition can be relieved by adding lactose or isopropyl-β-D-thiogalactopyranoside (IPTG). lac repressor encoded by lacI
   3913..3931    +  promoter       T3 promoter: promoter for bacteriophage T3 RNA polymerase
   3959..4185    +  promoter       RSV promoter: Rous sarcoma virus enhancer/promoter
   4186..4366    +  LTR            5' LTR (truncated): truncated 5' long terminal repeat (LTR) from HIV-1
   4413..4538    +  misc_feature   HIV-1 Ψ: packaging signal of human immunodeficiency virus type 1
   4522..4885    +  CDS            HIV-1 gag (fragment): gag protein from human immunodeficiency virus 1; gag
   5031..5264    +  misc_feature   RRE: The Rev response element (RRE) of HIV-1 allows for Rev-dependent mRNA export from the nucleus to the cytoplasm.
   5641..5741    +  CDS            Rev (fragment): human immunodeficiency virus 1 (HIV-1) Rev protein; rev; enhances nuclear export of unspliced and incompletely spliced viral mRNAs
   5791..5974    +  promoter       U6 promoter (fragment): RNA polymerase III promoter for human U6 snRNA
   5965..6099    +  enhancer       CMV enhancer (fragment): human cytomegalovirus immediate early enhancer; contains an 18-bp deletion relative to the standard CMV enhancer
   6100..6303    +  promoter       CMV promoter: human cytomegalovirus (CMV) immediate early promoter
   6356..6373    +  protein_bind   attB1 (fragment): mutant version of attB; core recombination site for the Gateway® BP reaction BP Clonase™
   6382..7023    +  CDS            PRDX5: PRDX5_HUMAN - Also known as ACR1. Experimental evidence at protein level: Swiss-Prot protein existence level 1. Thiol-specific peroxidase that catalyzes the reduction of hydrogen peroxide and organic hydroperoxides to water and alcohols, respectively. Plays a role in cell protection against oxidative stress by detoxifying peroxides and as sensor of hydrogen peroxide-mediated signaling events. From Homo sapiens (Human).
   7031..7048    -  protein_bind   attB2 (fragment): mutant version of attB; core recombination site for the Gateway® BP reaction BP Clonase™
   7189..7208    +  CDS            Strep-Tag II (fragment): peptide that binds Strep-Tactin®, an engineered form of streptavidin
   7225..7243    +  CDS            7xHis (fragment): 6xHis affinity tag
   7318..7383    +  CDS            3xFLAG: three tandem FLAG® epitope tags, followed by an enterokinase cleavage site
   7431..7548    +  misc_feature   cPPT/CTS: central polypurine tract and central termination sequence of HIV-1
   7597..8107    +  promoter       hPGK promoter: human phosphoglycerate kinase 1 promoter
   8129..349     +  CDS            PuroR (across the origin): puromycin N-acetyltransferase; pac from Streptomyces alboniger; confers resistance to puromycin
