[The description below was written by a language model from this plasmid's Addgene catalogue record and pLannotate feature annotations shown in this document.]
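Description:
pLD-puro-Cc-PRDX5K83R-VA is a lentiviral mammalian expression plasmid built on the pLD-puro-CcVA Gateway backbone for delivering a tagged point mutant of human peroxiredoxin 5 (PRDX5) into mammalian cells. It is propagated in E. coli as a high-copy plasmid through a ColE1/pUC-type origin with ampicillin resistance (bla). The backbone also retains an f1 origin, an SV40 origin and poly(A) signal, and remnants of lac and T7/T3 cloning-vector sequences. The viral portion has a third-generation layout. An RSV promoter drives a truncated HIV-1 5' LTR, followed by the Ψ packaging signal with a partial gag sequence, the Rev response element, a cPPT/CTS element, and a self-inactivating ΔU3 3' LTR. Viral genomes can therefore be packaged when helper functions are supplied in trans, but the integrated provirus lacks LTR promoter activity.

The payload is the 642 bp PRDX5 open reading frame carrying the K83R substitution. It was inserted by Gateway recombination, so it is flanked by attB1 and attB2 scars, and it is expressed from a CMV enhancer/promoter. The annotation also detects a U6 promoter fragment just upstream, with no stated role. PRDX5 is a thiol-specific peroxidase that reduces hydrogen peroxide and organic hydroperoxides. The record does not explain the functional consequence of the lysine-to-arginine change.

The protein is fused at its C terminus to the composite VA tag, described as a Beacon peptide, two Strep-tag II copies, a 6xHis tag, two TEV protease sites and 3xFLAG, an arrangement suited to sequential affinity purification and detection. Downstream, a human PGK promoter drives puromycin N-acetyltransferase for selecting transduced cells. The construct comes from a study mapping human mitochondrial protein interactions, consistent with use in stable expression and affinity purification experiments.
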