Addgene plasmid #98690: pLD-puro-Cc-PRDX5K83R-VA
Purpose: Lentiviral expression of human PRDX5-K83R in mammalian cells
Depositing lab: Mohan Babu. Depositing organization: University of Regina. Publication: A Map of Human Mitochondrial Protein Interactions Linked to Neurodegeneration Reveals New Mechanisms of Redox Homeostasis and NF-kappaB Signaling. Malty RH, Aoki H, Kumar A, Phanse S, Amin S, Zhang Q, Minic Z, Goebels F, Musso G, Wu Z, Abou-Tok H, Meyer M, Deineko V, Kassir S, Sidhu V, Jessulat M, Scott NE, Xiong X, Vlasblom J, Prasad B, Foster LJ, Alberio T, Garavaglia B, Yu H, Bader GD, Nakamura K, Parkinson J, Babu M. Cell Syst. 2017 Nov 7. pii: S2405-4712(17)30447-7. doi: 10.1016/j.cels.2017.10.010. PubMed 29128334.
Backbone
  Vector backbone: pLD-puro-CcVA (Addgene plasmid #24588)
  Vector type: Mammalian Expression, Lentiviral
  Selectable markers: Puromycin
Growth in bacteria
  Bacterial resistance: Ampicillin, 100 μg/mL
  Growth temperature: 30°C
  Growth strain: NEB Stable
  Copy number: High Copy
Gene/Insert
  Gene/Insert name: PRDX5 (alt name: Peroxiredoxin5)
  Species: H. sapiens (human)
  Insert size (bp): 642
  Mutation: K83R
  GenBank ID: NM_012094.4
  Entrez Gene: PRDX5 (a.k.a. ACR1, AOEB166, B166, HEL-S-55, PLP, PMP20, PRDX6, PRXV, SBBI10, prx-V)
  Promoter: CMV
  Tag / fusion protein: VA tag (C terminal on insert)
  Cloning method: Gateway Cloning
  Sequencing primers: 5′ CMV-F; 3′ hPGK_R [5'-ccttggaaaaggcgcaacc-3']
Resource information
  A portion of this plasmid was derived from a plasmid made by: The Mammalian Gene Collection team, ORFeome available from Harvard Plasmid ID, clone HsCD00366825
Terms and licenses: Academic/Nonprofit Terms; Industry Terms: Not Available to Industry
Depositor comments: The C terminus VA tag (C terminal on the tagged protein) consists of the following features: Beacon tag [ELFNLLGENQPPVVIK] - 2XStrepII - 6XHis - 2XTEV - 3XFlag
How to cite: pLD-puro-Cc-PRDX5K83R-VA was a gift from Mohan Babu (Addgene plasmid # 98690 ; http://n2t.net/addgene:98690 ; RRID:Addgene_98690)
