>Addgene plasmid #98690 | pLD-puro-Cc-PRDX5K83R-VA | depositor partial sequence | sequence record 181488 | CMV-F
ATGGGACTAGCTGGCGTGTGCGCCCTGAGACGCTCAGCGGGCTATATACTCGTCGGTGGGGCCGGCGGTC
AGTCTGCGGCAGCGGCAGCAAGACGGTGCAGTGAAGGAGAGTGGGCGTCTGGCGGGGTCCGCAGTTTCAG
CAGAGCCGCTGCAGCCATGGCCCCAATCAAGGTGGGAGATGCCATCCCAGCAGTGGAGGTGTTTGAAGGG
GAGCCAGGGAACAAGGTGAACCTGGCAGAGCTGTTCAGGGGCAAGAAGGGTGTGCTGTTTGGAGTTCCTG
GGGCCTTCACCCCTGGATGTTCCAAGACACACCTGCCAGGGTTTGTGGAGCAGGCTGAGGCTCTGAAGGC
CAAGGGAGTCCAGGTGGTGGCCTGTCTGAGTGTTAATGATGCCTTTGTGACTGGCGAGTGGGGCCGAGCC
CACAAGGCGGAAGGCAAGGTTCGGCTCCTGGCTGATCCCACTGGGGCCTTTGGGAAGGAGACAGACTTAT
TACTAGATGATTCGCTGGTGTCCATCTTTGGGAATCGACGTCTCAAGAGGTTCTCCATGGTGGTACAGGA
TGGCATAGTGAAGGCCCTGAATGTGGAACCAGATGGCACAGGCCTCACCTGCAGCCTGGCACCCAATATC
ATCTCACAGCTC
